Addgene plasmid #182209: pRSET-B-frSkyran-S
Purpose: Bacterial expression of frSkylan-S
Depositing lab: Shiro Suetsugu. Depositing organization: Nara Institute of Science and Technology. Publication: Development of a green reversibly photoswitchable variant of Eos fluorescent protein with fixation resistance. Osuga M, Nishimura T, Suetsugu S. Mol Biol Cell. 2021 Nov 1;32(21):br7. doi: 10.1091/mbc.E21-01-0044. Epub 2021 Sep 8. PubMed 34495704.
Backbone
  Vector backbone: pRSET-B
  Vector type: Bacterial Expression
Growth in bacteria
  Bacterial resistance: Ampicillin, 100 μg/mL
  Growth temperature: 37°C
  Growth strain: DH5alpha
  Growth instructions: use BL21(DE3) for protein expression
  Copy number: High Copy
Gene/Insert
  Gene/Insert name: frSkylan-S
  Species: Synthetic
  Insert size (bp): 684
  Promoter: T7
  Tag / fusion protein: 6xHis (N terminal on backbone)
  Cloning method: Restriction Enzyme; 5′ cloning site BamHI (not destroyed); 3′ cloning site EcoRI (not destroyed)
  Sequencing primers: 5′ AATACGACTCACTATAG; 3′ T7 Terminal
Terms and licenses: Academic/Nonprofit Terms; Industry Terms: Not Available to Industry
How to cite: pRSET-B-frSkyran-S was a gift from Shiro Suetsugu (Addgene plasmid # 182209 ; http://n2t.net/addgene:182209 ; RRID:Addgene_182209)
