[The description below was written by a language model from this plasmid's Addgene catalogue record and pLannotate feature annotations shown in this document.]
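Description:
pRSET-B-frSkyran-S is a 3,553-nt bacterial expression plasmid built on the pRSET-B backbone for producing the fluorescent protein frSkylan-S in E. coli (the plasmid name spells it "frSkyran-S", while the insert and purpose fields use "frSkylan-S"). It replicates from a high-copy ColE1/pUC-type origin and is selected with ampicillin through the β-lactamase gene under its own promoter. An f1 phage origin is also present, which in principle allows single-stranded DNA rescue. Short annotated fragments of lacZα and lacI appear to be backbone remnants rather than functional genes.

The 684-bp synthetic insert was cloned between BamHI and EcoRI sites, both retained, downstream of a T7 promoter and the phage T7 gene 10 ribosome binding site, and upstream of a T7 terminator. Transcription therefore depends on T7 RNA polymerase, so a DE3 lysogen such as BL21(DE3) is the recorded expression host. The coding sequence is fused at its N-terminus to the backbone leader, which supplies a 6xHis tag for metal-affinity purification (the automated annotation labels this stretch as a capTEV fragment). The leader also carries the T7 gene 10 leader peptide and an Xpress epitope containing an enterokinase cleavage site.

The annotation software matches the insert to mEos4b, the fixation-resistant monomeric Eos derivative. This fits the associated publication title, which describes a green, reversibly photoswitchable Eos variant with fixation resistance. The plasmid is suited to producing His-tagged recombinant protein for purification, although the record does not spell out specific downstream applications.
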