Features (pLannotate 1.2.2; 14 found; start..end, strand, type, name):
     20..38      +  promoter       T7 promoter: promoter for bacteriophage T7 RNA polymerase
     70..92      +  RBS            RBS: efficient ribosome binding site from bacteriophage T7 gene 10 (Olins and Rangwala, 1989)
    112..132     +  CDS            capTEV™ (fragment): composite tag for in vivo biotinylation, TEV protease cleavage, and 6xHis tagging
    133..165     +  CDS            T7 tag (gene 10 leader): leader peptide from bacteriophage T7 gene 10 promotes efficient translation in E. coli
    169..192     +  CDS            Xpress™ tag: Xpress™ epitope tag, including an enterokinase recognition and cleavage site
    208..891     +  CDS            mEos4b: fixation-resistant truly monomeric green-to-red photoswitchable fluorescent protein (Paez-Segala et al., 2015) derived from mEos2
    911..960     +  CDS            SET1 (fragment): solubility-enhancement tag derived from T7 phage gene 10B
    968..1015    +  terminator     T7 terminator: transcription terminator for bacteriophage T7 RNA polymerase
   1041..1107    +  CDS            lacZα (fragment): LacZα fragment of β-galactosidase; lacZ fragment
   1112..1540    +  rep_origin     f1 ori (sequence partly withheld): f1 bacteriophage origin of replication; arrow indicates direction of (+) strand synthesis
   1593..1697    +  promoter       AmpR promoter: bla
   1698..2558    +  CDS            AmpR: β-lactamase; bla; confers resistance to ampicillin, carbenicillin, and related antibiotics
   2729..3317    +  rep_origin     ori: high-copy-number ColE1/pMB1/pBR322/pUC origin of replication
   3500..3553    +  CDS            lacI (fragment): lac repressor; lacI; The lac repressor binds to the lac operator to inhibit transcription in E. coli. This inhibition can be relieved by adding lactose or isopropyl-β-D-thiogalactopyranoside (IPTG).
>Addgene plasmid #182209 | pRSET-B-frSkyran-S | addgene full sequence | sequence record 361519 | Addgene NGS Result
GATCTCGATCCCGCGAAATTAATACGACTCACTATAGGGAGACCACAACGGTTTCCCTCTAGAAATAATT
TTGTTTAACTTTAAGAAGGAGATATACATATGCGGGGTTCTCATCATCATCATCATCATGGTATGGCTAG
CATGACTGGTGGACAGCAAATGGGTCGGGATCTGTACGACGATGACGATAAGGATCGATGGGGATCCATG
GTGAGTGCGATTAAGCCAGACATGAGGATCAAACTCCGTATGGAAGGCAACGTAAACGGGCACCACTTTG
TGATCGACGGAGATGGTACAGGCAAGCCTTATGAGGGAAAACAGACCATGGATCTTGAAGTCAAAGAGGG
CGGACCTCTGCCTTTTGCCTTTGATATCCTGACCACTGCATTCAGTTACGGCAACAGGGTATTCGTGAAA
TATCCAGACAACATACAAGACTATTTTAAGCAGTCGTTTCCTAAGGGGTATTCGTGGGAACGAAGCTTGA
CTTTCGAAGACGGGGGCATTTGCAATGCCAGAAACGACATAACAATGGAAGGGGACACTTTCTATAATAA
AGTTCGATTTTATGGTACCAACTTTCCCGCCAATGGTCCAGTTATGCAGAAGAAGACGCTGAAATGGGAG
CCCTCCACTGAGAAAATGTATGTGCGTGATGGAGTGCTGACGGGTGATATTGAGATGGCTTTGTTGCTTG
AAGGAAATGCCCATTACCGATGTGACTTCAGAACTACTTACAAAGCTAAGGAGAAGGGTGTCAAGTTACC
AGGCGCCCACTTTGTGGACCACGCCATTGAGATTTTAAGCCATGACAAAGATTACAACAAGGTTAAGCTG
TATGAGCATGCTGTTGCTCATTCTGGATTGCCTGACAATGCCAGACGATAAGAATTCGAAGCTTGATCCG
GCTGCTAACAAAGCCCGAAAGGAAGCTGAGTTGGCTGCTGCCACCGCTGAGCAATAACTAGCATAACCCC
TTGGGGCCTCTAAACGGGTCTTGAGGGGTTTTTTGCTGAAAGGAGGAACTATATCCGGATCTGGCGTAAT
AGCGAAGAGGCCCGCACCGATCGCCCTTCCCAACAGTTGCGCAGCCTGAATGGCGAATGGG
[124 nt withheld, positions 1112-1235]
C
[91 nt withheld, positions 1237-1327]
A
[49 nt withheld, positions 1329-1377]
CCTTTGACGTTGGAGTCCACGTTCTTT
[37 nt withheld, positions 1405-1441]
ACCCTATCTCGGTCTATTCTTTTGATTTATAAGGGATTTTGCCGATTTCGGCCTATTGGTTAAAAAATGA
GCTGATTTAACAAAAATTTAACGCGAATTTTAACAAAATATTAACGCTTACAATTTAGGTGGCACTTTTC
GGGGAAATGTGCGCGGAACCCCTATTTGTTTATTTTTCTAAATACATTCAAATATGTATCCGCTCATGAG
ACAATAACCCTGATAAATGCTTCAATAATATTGAAAAAGGAAGAGTATGAGTATTCAACATTTCCGTGTC
GCCCTTATTCCCTTTTTTGCGGCATTTTGCCTTCCTGTTTTTGCTCACCCAGAAACGCTGGTGAAAGTAA
AAGATGCTGAAGATCAGTTGGGTGCACGAGTGGGTTACATCGAACTGGATCTCAACAGCGGTAAGATCCT
TGAGAGTTTTCGCCCCGAAGAACGTTTTCCAATGATGAGCACTTTTAAAGTTCTGCTATGTGGCGCGGTA
TTATCCCGTATTGACGCCGGGCAAGAGCAACTCGGTCGCCGCATACACTATTCTCAGAATGACTTGGTTG
AGTACTCACCAGTCACAGAAAAGCATCTTACGGATGGCATGACAGTAAGAGAATTATGCAGTGCTGCCAT
AACCATGAGTGATAACACTGCGGCCAACTTACTTCTGACAACGATCGGAGGACCGAAGGAGCTAACCGCT
TTTTTGCACAACATGGGGGATCATGTAACTCGCCTTGATCGTTGGGAACCGGAGCTGAATGAAGCCATAC
CAAACGACGAGCGTGACACCACGATGCCTGTAGCAATGGCAACAACGTTGCGCAAACTATTAACTGGCGA
ACTACTTACTCTAGCTTCCCGGCAACAATTAATAGACTGGATGGAGGCGGATAAAGTTGCAGGACCACTT
CTGCGCTCGGCCCTTCCGGCTGGCTGGTTTATTGCTGATAAATCTGGAGCCGGTGAGCGTGGGTCTCGCG
GTATCATTGCAGCACTGGGGCCAGATGGTAAGCCCTCCCGTATCGTAGTTATCTACACGACGGGGAGTCA
GGCAACTATGGATGAACGAAATAGACAGATCGCTGAGATAGGTGCCTCACTGATTAAGCATTGGTAACTG
TCAGACCAAGTTTACTCATATATACTTTAGATTGATTTAAAACTTCATTTTTAATTTAAAAGGATCTAGG
TGAAGATCCTTTTTGATAATCTCATGACCAAAATCCCTTAACGTGAGTTTTCGTTCCACTGAGCGTCAGA
CCCCGTAGAAAAGATCAAAGGATCTTCTTGAGATCCTTTTTTTCTGCGCGTAATCTGCTGCTTGCAAACA
AAAAAACCACCGCTACCAGCGGTGGTTTGTTTGCCGGATCAAGAGCTACCAACTCTTTTTCCGAAGGTAA
CTGGCTTCAGCAGAGCGCAGATACCAAATACTGTTCTTCTAGTGTAGCCGTAGTTAGGCCACCACTTCAA
GAACTCTGTAGCACCGCCTACATACCTCGCTCTGCTAATCCTGTTACCAGTGGCTGCTGCCAGTGGCGAT
AAGTCGTGTCTTACCGGGTTGGACTCAAGACGATAGTTACCGGATAAGGCGCAGCGGTCGGGCTGAACGG
GGGGTTCGTGCACACAGCCCAGCTTGGAGCGAACGACCTACACCGAACTGAGATACCTACAGCGTGAGCT
ATGAGAAAGCGCCACGCTTCCCGAAGGGAGAAAGGCGGACAGGTATCCGGTAAGCGGCAGGGTCGGAACA
GGAGAGCGCACGAGGGAGCTTCCAGGGGGAAACGCCTGGTATCTTTATAGTCCTGTCGGGTTTCGCCACC
TCTGACTTGAGCGTCGATTTTTGTGATGCTCGTCAGGGGGGCGGAGCCTATGGAAAAACGCCAGCAACGC
GGCCTTTTTACGGTTCCTGGCCTTTTGCTGGCCTTTTGCTCACATGTTCTTTCCTGCGTTATCCCCTGAT
TCTGTGGATAACCGTATTACCGCCTTTGAGTGAGCTGATACCGCTCGCCGCAGCCGAACGACCGAGCGCA
GCGAGTCAGTGAGCGAGGAAGCGGAAGAGCGCCCAATACGCAAACCGCCTCTCCCCGCGCGTTGGCCGAT
TCATTAATGCAG
